>Addgene plasmid #71037 | pFOSGE_CUS1B02 | depositor partial sequence | sequence record 126979 | insert
ATGGCCAACGTGGAATCTATGATTGTGGAGGAAAAGACGCAGGTCAAGCAGATTGACCGCGAGAAGACCT
GTCCTATGCTGCTCCGTGTCTTCTGCTCTACGGGACGACACCACTCCGTGTCGGAGTATATGTTCGGCAA
CGTGCCCACCAACGAGCTTCAGATTTACACCTGGCAAGACGCCACCCTGCACGAACTGACCTCTCTGGTG
CGAGACGTCAATCCGGACACCCGGAAGAAGGGCACCTACTTTGACTTTGCTGTCGTGTACCCCAACTTCC
GGAGTAATCACTTCCAGATGCGCGAAATCGGAGTGACCTGCACGGGTCAAAAAGGAATCGATGATAATAA
GACACTTGCTCAGGCCAAATTCAGCATTGGAGACTTTCTGGACATCTCGATTACTCCGCCCAACCGACTG
CCGCCAACCGCCAGGCGCCAGCGTCCGTAC
