>Addgene plasmid #71037 | pFOSGE_CUS1B02 | addgene partial sequence | sequence record 131427 | M13-Rev 5'-CAGGAAACAGCTATGACC-3'
GGCAAATAATGATTTTATTTTGACTGATAGTGACCTGTTCGTTGCAACAAATTGATAAGCAATGCTTTCT
TATAATGCCAACTTTGTACAAGAAAGCTGGGTCGTACGGACGCTGGCGCCTGGCGGTTGGCGGCAGTCGG
TTGGGCGGAGTAATCGAGATGTCCAGAAAGTCTCCAATGCTGAATTTGGCCTGAGCAAGTGTCTTATTAT
CATCGATTCCTTTTTGACCCGTGCAGGTCACTCCGATTTCGCGCATCTGGAAGTGATTACTCCGGAAGTT
GGGGTACACGACA
