[The description below was written by a language model from this plasmid's Addgene catalogue record.]
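Description:
pFOSGE_CUS1B02 is a Gateway entry clone built in the pDONR221 donor backbone and carrying the coding sequence of the Drosophila melanogaster gene Bin1 (CG6046, also known as dSAP18), an insert of about 450 bp corresponding to transcript FBtr0083279. It is a bacterial cloning plasmid rather than an expression vector: it is maintained at high copy in standard E. coli cloning strains under kanamycin selection. No feature table is provided with the record. As is general for entry clones made by BP recombination into a pDONR vector, the insert replaces the donor's counter-selection cassette and ends up flanked by attL recombination sites. M13 forward and reverse priming sites in the backbone flank the insert and are listed for sequence verification.

The plasmid contains no promoter intended to drive the insert in eukaryotic cells, and the record lists no tags, reporters or mutations; whether the open reading frame retains its stop codon is also not stated. Its role is to serve as a shuttle source: an LR recombination reaction moves the Bin1 sequence, in defined orientation and reading frame, into any compatible Gateway destination vector that supplies the promoter, fusion partners and selection markers needed for a given experiment. The associated publication concerns a systematic survey of transcriptional regulators and their context-dependent regulatory functions, which suggests that this clone is one member of a larger collection of fly transcription factor and cofactor open reading frames. Bin1/dSAP18 fits there as a Sin3A-associated histone deacetylase complex component.
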