Addgene plasmid #71037: pFOSGE_CUS1B02
Purpose: Gateway entry clone
Depositing lab: Alexander Stark. Depositing organization: Research Institute of Molecular Pathology (IMP). Publication: Transcriptional regulators form diverse groups with context-dependent regulatory functions. Stampfel G, Kazmar T, Frank O, Wienerroither S, Reiter F, Stark A. Nature. 2015 Nov 9. doi: 10.1038/nature15545. PubMed 26550828.
Backbone
  Vector backbone: pDONR221
  Backbone manufacturer: Invitrogen
  Backbone size w/o insert (bp): 4762
  Vector type: Gateway entry vector
Growth in bacteria
  Bacterial resistance: Kanamycin, 50 μg/mL
  Growth temperature: 37°C
  Growth strain: DH5alpha
  Copy number: High Copy
Gene/Insert
  Gene/Insert name: Bin1 (alt names: FBgn0024491; CG6046, FBtr0083279)
  Species: D. melanogaster (fly)
  Insert size (bp): 450
  Entrez Gene: Bin1 (a.k.a. Dmel_CG6046, 150001_at, BcDNA:RE02417, Bin 1, CG6046, Dmel\CG6046, SAP18, bin1, bin1/dSAP18, dSAP18, dSap18, dsap18, sap18)
  Cloning method: Gateway Cloning
  Sequencing primers: 5′ M13-F20; 3′ M13R
Terms and licenses: Academic/Nonprofit Terms; Industry Terms: Not Available to Industry
How to cite: pFOSGE_CUS1B02 was a gift from Alexander Stark (Addgene plasmid # 71037 ; http://n2t.net/addgene:71037 ; RRID:Addgene_71037)
